Addgene plasmid #52505: pDEST 3xFlag-pcDNA5-FRT/T0-53BP1 28A
Purpose: mammalian expression vector of 53BP1 28A mutant
Depositing lab: Daniel Durocher. Depositing organization: Sinai Health System. Publication: A cell cycle-dependent regulatory circuit composed of 53BP1-RIF1 and BRCA1-CtIP controls DNA repair pathway choice. Escribano-Diaz C, Orthwein A, Fradet-Turcotte A, Xing M, Young JT, Tkac J, Cook MA, Rosebrock AP, Munro M, Canny MD, Xu D, Durocher D. Mol Cell. 2013 Mar 7;49(5):872-83. doi: 10.1016/j.molcel.2013.01.001. Epub 2013 Jan 17. PubMed 23333306.
Backbone
  Vector backbone: pDEST 3' Triple Flag pcDNA5 FRT TO
  Backbone size w/o insert (bp): 6856
  Total vector size (bp): 12772
  Vector type: Mammalian Expression
  Selectable markers: Hygromycin, Blasticidin
Growth in bacteria
  Bacterial resistance: Ampicillin, 100 μg/mL
  Growth temperature: 37°C
  Growth strain: DH5alpha
  Copy number: Unknown
Gene/Insert
  Gene/Insert name: 53BP1 28A (alt name: siRNA resistant and ATM site-deficient construct of 53BP1)
  Species: H. sapiens (human)
  Mutation: All 28 SQ/TQ motifs in N-term of 53BP1 have been mutated to Ala; siRNA resistant mutation in 53BP1 is ACGCGCTGACGACCCGCTT
  Entrez Gene: TP53BP1 (a.k.a. 53BP1, TDRD30, p202, p53BP1)
  Tag / fusion protein: Flag (N terminal on backbone)
Terms and licenses: Academic/Nonprofit Terms; Industry Terms
How to cite: pDEST 3xFlag-pcDNA5-FRT/T0-53BP1 28A was a gift from Daniel Durocher (Addgene plasmid # 52505 ; http://n2t.net/addgene:52505 ; RRID:Addgene_52505)
