[The description below was written by a language model from this plasmid's Addgene catalogue record and pLannotate feature annotations shown in this document.]
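Description:
pDEST 3xFlag-pcDNA5-FRT/T0-53BP1 28A is a mammalian expression plasmid built on a Gateway-adapted pcDNA5/FRT/TO backbone. It is propagated in E. coli through a high-copy ColE1/pUC origin and selected with ampicillin (AmpR). The insert is human TP53BP1 in its "28A" form, in which all 28 SQ/TQ motifs in the N-terminal region have been changed to alanine, removing the ATM phosphorylation sites. The coding sequence also carries silent changes that make it resistant to a 53BP1-targeting siRNA. The open reading frame of about 5.9 kb sits between attB1 and attB2 sites left by Gateway recombination and is fused at its N-terminus to a Flag epitope supplied by the backbone. The name indicates a triple Flag, although the annotation resolves only one FLAG unit.

Expression is driven by the CMV enhancer/promoter followed by tet operator sequences, which the annotation detects as short tetO-containing promoter fragments. This arrangement makes transcription repressible by Tet repressor and inducible with tetracycline or doxycycline in cells that express TetR. A bGH polyadenylation signal terminates the transcript. Downstream lies an FRT site placed directly in front of a hygromycin resistance gene with an SV40 poly(A) signal. FLP-mediated integration into a genomic FRT landing site therefore yields isogenic, hygromycin-selectable stable lines. The blasticidin marker listed in the catalogue is not found in the feature table and probably refers to the TetR-expressing host cell system.

The construct suits knockdown-and-complementation experiments that test how ATM-dependent phosphorylation of 53BP1 influences double-strand break repair pathway choice. The annotated sequence is 11,119 nt, shorter than the 12,772 bp total given in the catalogue, and the record does not explain the difference.
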