Features (pLannotate 1.2.2; 24 found; start..end, strand, type, name):
      1..589     +  rep_origin     ori: high-copy-number ColE1/pMB1/pBR322/pUC origin of replication
    772..864     +  CDS            lacI (fragment): lac repressor; lacI; The lac repressor binds to the lac operator to inhibit transcription in E. coli. This inhibition can be relieved by adding lactose or isopropyl-β-D-thiogalactopyranoside (IPTG).
    877..898     +  protein_bind   CAP binding site: CAP binding activates transcription in the presence of cAMP. E. coli catabolite activator protein
    913..943     +  promoter       lac promoter: promoter for the E. coli lac operon
    947..969     +  protein_bind   lac operator (fragment): The lac repressor binds to the lac operator to inhibit transcription in E. coli. This inhibition can be relieved by adding lactose or isopropyl-β-D-thiogalactopyranoside (IPTG). lac repressor encoded by lacI
   1040..1161    -  polyA_signal   SV40 poly(A) signal: SV40 polyadenylation signal
   1156..1281    -  CDS            ble (fragment): BLE_KLEPN - Experimental evidence at protein level: Swiss-Prot protein existence level 1. Binding protein with a strong affinity to the bleomycin family of antibiotics. Binds to CL990; an antimitotic-antibiotic compound. From Klebsiella pneumoniae.
   1291..2313    -  CDS            HygR: hygromycin B phosphotransferase confers resistance to hygromycin
   2321..2368    -  protein_bind   FRT: FLP-mediated recombination occurs in the 8-bp core sequence TCTAGAAA (Turan and Bode, 2011). FLP recombinase from the Saccharomyces cerevisiae 2μ plasmid
   2373..2606    -  rep_origin     f1 ori (fragment) (sequence partly withheld): f1 bacteriophage origin of replication; arrow indicates direction of (+) strand synthesis
   2627..2648    -  promoter       SV40 promoter (fragment): SV40 enhancer and early promoter
   2652..2876    -  polyA_signal   bGH poly(A) signal: bovine growth hormone polyadenylation signal
   2924..2948    +  protein_bind   attB2: mutant version of attB; recombination site for the Gateway® BP reaction BP Clonase™
   2953..8868    -  CDS            TP53BP1 (sequence partly withheld): TP53B_HUMAN - Experimental evidence at protein level: Swiss-Prot protein existence level 1. Double-strand break (DSB) repair protein involved in response to DNA damage, telomere dynamics and class-switch recombination (CSR) during antibody genesis (PubMed:12364621, PubMed:22553214, PubMed:23333306, PubMed:17190600, PubMed:21144835, PubMed:28241136). Plays a key role in the repair of double-strand DNA breaks (DSBs) in response to DNA damage by promoting non-homologous end joining (NHEJ)- mediated repair of DSBs and specifically counteracting the function of the homologous recombination (HR) rep
   8871..8895    -  protein_bind   attB1: mutant version of attB; recombination site for the Gateway® BP reaction BP Clonase™
   8896..8919    -  CDS            FLAG: FLAG® epitope tag, followed by an enterokinase cleavage site
   9052..9085    -  promoter       TRE3GV promoter (fragment): 3rd-generation Tet-responsive promoter that can be activated by binding of Tet-On® 3G, optimized for retroviral and lentiviral vectors
   9093..9112    -  promoter       PLtetO-1 promoter (fragment): modified phage lambda PL promoter with tet operator sites (Lutz and Bujard, 1997)
   9114..9133    -  promoter       PLtetO-1 promoter (fragment): modified phage lambda PL promoter with tet operator sites (Lutz and Bujard, 1997)
   9135..9338    -  promoter       CMV promoter: human cytomegalovirus (CMV) immediate early promoter
   9339..9718    -  enhancer       CMV enhancer: human cytomegalovirus immediate early enhancer
   9873..9925    +  misc_feature   bom (fragment): basis of mobility region from pBR322
   9984..10088   +  promoter       AmpR promoter: bla
  10089..10949   +  CDS            AmpR: β-lactamase; bla; confers resistance to ampicillin, carbenicillin, and related antibiotics
>Addgene plasmid #52505 | pDEST 3xFlag-pcDNA5-FRT/T0-53BP1 28A | depositor full sequence | sequence record 439808 | full plasmid sequence
TTGAGATCCTTTTTTTCTGCGCGTAATCTGCTGCTTGCAAACAAAAAAACCACCGCTACCAGCGGTGGTT
TGTTTGCCGGATCAAGAGCTACCAACTCTTTTTCCGAAGGTAACTGGCTTCAGCAGAGCGCAGATACCAA
ATACTGTTCTTCTAGTGTAGCCGTAGTTAGGCCACCACTTCAAGAACTCTGTAGCACCGCCTACATACCT
CGCTCTGCTAATCCTGTTACCAGTGGCTGCTGCCAGTGGCGATAAGTCGTGTCTTACCGGGTTGGACTCA
AGACGATAGTTACCGGATAAGGCGCAGCGGTCGGGCTGAACGGGGGGTTCGTGCACACAGCCCAGCTTGG
AGCGAACGACCTACACCGAACTGAGATACCTACAGCGTGAGCTATGAGAAAGCGCCACGCTTCCCGAAGG
GAGAAAGGCGGACAGGTATCCGGTAAGCGGCAGGGTCGGAACAGGAGAGCGCACGAGGGAGCTTCCAGGG
GGAAACGCCTGGTATCTTTATAGTCCTGTCGGGTTTCGCCACCTCTGACTTGAGCGTCGATTTTTGTGAT
GCTCGTCAGGGGGGCGGAGCCTATGGAAAAACGCCAGCAACGCGGCCTTTTTACGGTTCCTGGCCTTTTG
CTGGCCTTTTGCTCACATGTTCTTTCCTGCGTTATCCCCTGATTCTGTGGATAACCGTATTACCGCCTTT
GAGTGAGCTGATACCGCTCGCCGCAGCCGAACGACCGAGCGCAGCGAGTCAGTGAGCGAGGAAGCGGAAG
AGCGCCCAATACGCAAACCGCCTCTCCCCGCGCGTTGGCCGATTCATTAATGCAGCTGGCACGACAGGTT
TCCCGACTGGAAAGCGGGCAGTGAGCGCAACGCAATTAATGTGAGTTAGCTCACTCATTAGGCACCCCAG
GCTTTACACTTTATGCTTCCGGCTCGTATGTTGTGTGGAATTGTGAGCGGATAACAATTTCACACAGGAA
ACAGCTATGACCATGATTACGCCAAGCTCTAGCTAGAGGTCGACGGTATACAGACATGATAAGATACATT
GATGAGTTTGGACAAACCACAACTAGAATGCAGTGAAAAAAATGCTTTATTTGTGAAATTTGTGATGCTA
TTGCTTTATTTGTAACCATTATAAGCTGCAATAAACAAGTTGGGGTGGGCGAAGAACTCCAGCATGAGAT
CCCCGCGCTGGAGGATCATCCAGCCGGCGTCCCGGAAAACGATTCCGAAGCCCAACCTTTCATAGAAGGC
GGCGGTGGAATCGAAATCTCGTAGTACGTGCTATTCCTTTGCCCTCGGACGAGTGCTGGGGCGTCGGTTT
CCACTATCGGCGAGTACTTCTACACAGCCATCGGTCCAGACGGCCGCGCTTCTGCGGGCGATTTGTGTAC
GCCCGACAGTCCCGGCTCCGGATCGGACGATTGCGTCGCATCGACCCTGCGCCCAAGCTGCATCATCGAA
ATTGCCGTCAACCAAGCTCTGATAGAGTTGGTCAAGACCAATGCGGAGCATATACGCCCGGAGCCGCGGC
GATCCTGCAAGCTCCGGATGCCTCCGCTCGAAGTAGCGCGTCTGCTGCTCCATACAAGCCAACCACGGCC
TCCAGAAGAAGATGTTGGCGACCTCGTATTGGGAATCCCCGAACATCGCCTCGCTCCAGTCAATGACCGC
TGTTATGCGGCCATTGTCCGTCAGGACATTGTTGGAGCCGAAATCCGCGTGCACGAGGTGCCGGACTTCG
GGGCAGTCCTCGGCCCAAAGCATCAGCTCATCGAGAGCCTGCGCGACGGACGCACTGACGGTGTCGTCCA
TCACAGTTTGCCAGTGATACACATGGGGATCAGCAATCGCGCATATGAAATCACGCCATGTAGTGTATTG
ACCGATTCCTTGCGGTCCGAATGGGCCGAACCCGCTCGTCTGGCTAAGATCGGCCGCAGCGATCGCATCC
ATGGCCTCCGCGACCGGCTGCAGAACAGCGGGCAGTTCGGTTTCAGGCAGGTCTTGCAACGTGACACCCT
GTGCACGGCGGGAGATGCAATAGGTCAGGCTCTCGCTGAACTCCCCAATGTCAAGCACTTCCGGAATCGG
GAGCGCGGCCGATGCAAAGTGCCGATAAACATAACGATCTTTGTAGAAACCATCGGCGCAGCTATTTACC
CGCAGGACATATCCACGCCCTCCTACATCGAAGCTGAAAGCACGAGATTCTTCGCCCTCCGAGAGCTGCA
TCAGGTCGGAGACGCTGTCGAACTTTTCGATCAGAAACTTCTCGACAGACGTCGCGGTGAGTTCAGGCTT
TTTGGCCAAGGAAGTTCCTATACTTTCTAGAGAATAGGAACTTCGGAATAGGAACTTCTAGGTACGTGAA
CCATCACCCT
[91 nt withheld, positions 2391-2481]
G
[124 nt withheld, positions 2483-2606]
GGGGATACCCCCTAGAGCCCCAGCTGGTTCTTTCCGCCTCAGAAGCCATAGAGCCCACCGCATCCCCAGC
ATGCCTGCTATTGTCTTCCCAATCCTCCCCCTTGCTGTCCTGCCCCACCCCACCCCCCAGAATAGAATGA
CACCTACTCAGACAATGCGATGCAATTTCCTCATTTTATTAGGAAAGGACAGTGGGAGTGGCACCTTCCA
GGGTCAAGGAAGGCACGGGGGAGGGGCAAACAACAGATGGCTGGCAACTAGAAGGCACAGTCGAGGCTGA
TCAGCGGGTTTAAACGGGCCCTCTAGACTCGAGTCAGACCACTTTGTACAAGAAAGCTGGGTCTTA
[318 nt withheld, positions 2953-3270]
TTCACGGGGTTGCCAGTCCAGAATTCTTTGCTCCTCAAGGCTGTACCCAGCTGGCAACAGATAATTACGG
TAGTTCTGGAGCTGGTTGGCATGGCAACTATCATGGACCCAGACATGAGACACACAAGGAATCCCACTGG
CAAGGCACAGGAAGTACTTCCGGGTTCGACAATGCTGATCCGCAATTAGAAGACACTGGTAAGCTGTGTT
ACACTGGGCTTCATTGAAATCTTCAAGGATATAGCCAGCTCCTGCTCGAAGCTGGGATTCTGTATACTGC
TTGTTGAAAGGAGGAATTTCCAAAAATTCCTCCTCTTCTTCACTGCTTCCTGTAGGACCATCTGGCAGTT
TGGAGCGGCTGGCCAACTTGTCACTGGTTGTGGCCATGGTAAGGAGAAATGCGTAGCCCAGAAACAAGGT
CTTGTTGAGAGGCAAAGGCCCTCTCTGCTCTTCCAGGGCAGAGGGTTCACCGGTGTTGTCTCCACTCTCA
CAGGGGCTCACAAACTCTCCTGCCCCTACTGCACCAGGTTTTACTGTGGCAGACTTGCGACCTCGCTTGG
CAGGGGACCGTTCCTCTTCAGAAGTGATAAGTTTTCTTTTGCCTGAGAGAACTCCCATGGAGGCACGAGG
ACTTTCTGTGATCTTTCGGGTAGGGGTTGTGCTGCTGCTACTGGAGGCAGTAGGGGTGGCTGGGGAGCTG
ACGTTACTGCGCCGTTTCCGCTTCCCTTCCACCAAATTGTCTAAGCTGATATCTGCTGCCTTTGTAAGAG
GTGTTACTGCTTCATAGGGGCCAAGCCCATACTGCTCTCTCAGTCTGTTTCCTTGCTCCAAGGACAGGAT
GACAGCCATTCGCTTATACCACTTTCTTTGGCCTTCTTTTTCAATGCTGTAGTACAGTTCCCCAGACTCC
TTCCTATGTCCTTTCACCACTCCTGCACTGAAATACTCATCCTCCGAGAGGGCCGTCACTTCAGTGTCCA
GCGGGATGGGGTCACATAACAGAATGTCTTTGCCCAACACATCACATTCGTACCCATCATCAAAGAGCAA
TTTATACTTCCCAGCTCCGACATCTCGTGTGATTTTCCCAGAGTAAAAGTAGCCATTGGATGACCACTTG
GCTACAACACGGAGCCCTACAAAGCTATTTCCTGGAGAGGAGGCATCTAAGCCATCAGAAGGGCCAGCAG
CAGCCTGGAAAGGAATTTCTGGAGAGTCACTACGACGCAAAGCACCAGCACCCACATCTGTTCGTCTGGT
GGAGTCTGGCACTCGGGGCACGACACGGCTGAAGGATTTATCATCTGGTGACAAGTTAGGTGAAATGTCC
TCTATGCCCAAGGGGCCAGGCACAGCTGTTTCTCTGGTTCCAGTGGTCCGAGAAGGTGGGCGGCCCCTTC
GCCCACGCCCACGAGGCGTGACTGGAGCCTTCCCTCCCTGTCTGATGCCAAGGCCTGCATCACCATCCTC
CTCACACACTGGCGTCCCTGTCTGACTGACCCCTTTTCTAGGACTCAGTTTTCCTGGGCCTCCTCGGGAG
CTGGGTAAGGCAAAATCTGCGGGTTCTGTCCCGCTGGTTTTCCCTCTGAGTGGTCCGGCTCCTTTCCCTG
AGCTTCCACTGCTGTGCATAGCTGAGAGACTTGTCCCACTTGATGTGCGGTGTAAGCTGGATGCCTTGGA
GGAGAAGGAGCTGATATCCCCCAGGTCACCTGAGGAGCCCCCAGTCTGTGAAGGGGAAACTTCAGTTTCA
CACTCCTGACACTCTACAATTGGCTCTTCAGTCTCCTCAGTTACTTTTCTTTCTACTTCTGTTCCATCCA
CATAATACACATCTGTAATGACACGAGTGACAAGTGTGCGTACTTCCCGGATTGTTCTCATGTGACGATG
TAAGACATGGCCATGTGGAGGCTGAGGCATATCAAACTCTTCTTCTCCCTGGGCATGGAGCGACTCTGTA
TCATCCCCAGGAGCACTGACTGGTTTCTCACCACTCCCCCTCTCAGTCTGAACTGTGGCATCTTGCTTTC
CAAAGTTCTGGTCCACTGTACTGGTCCCCTGCTCACACACATTCTTTATAGTCTGGGCTGCTGCTGAAAC
AGTTTCTGGGACCCTCAAGGAACACTCCATGGTTTGGATTCCTATGTTATTTTGGGCGGGCCTTTCAATC
AAGGCCTTACTAGGATTTTCCTTATTAGTACTCCGTCCTTCTTTCTGGTCTTCTAGCACATCTGTCACCA
TTGCCTCTCCTTGAGGACTGGATGGCCCTTGTATGACCATCTTCTGGGCAGCAGGAGAAACAGGGTCCTT
GACAGGACTAATGGGCTTCATAGGCTGTTGAGCCTGCCTGATTGTATGGTCACCCTCCAATTTTTCTTTC
TCCTCTTCTCCTTGAGCACTTGGAAAGTGGAGCAAGTTCCCCCTGATGGGTGTGGTGGGGGGATCCTCAC
TTCGAGCCTCATTCTCTTGCCTGGCTTCACAGATACAGCTCAACACAGACATGGTCTTCTGGGGACTGGC
AACAGACTCAGCAACAGCAGTAGATCCATTTTTTCTTTCACCAGTTGCAGGCTTTTCCAGGTTGAACTGC
AAAGACTCTTCACTCGCCTCAGTCTCAGGACTAACCAGTTTCATTCTTAGACATAATTTATCATCCACGT
CTGGGGCAGCCCCAGAATCCCCTTTTCCACTCCCAAGTATGGGATCATGGGTCTCCACCATGCTTTCAGA
CATGACATCACTGGTTGCTATGGTGCTTTCTGGATAGTTGCTAATACCAATAGGAGTACTGTGTCTCTTG
GGCTCCAATTTTAGGTGCCCAATAAGAGGTGGGGTTGCACCAGTCAATGGTGGGATGATATCACCTTCTT
TAGGCAAAGTGAAATGAAATGGGGTTTCACTAGAACTTTCACAGAAGCTTTGTGCGGCATGGGCAGAGGG
CTTCCCCAGCTTCTGGGCCTCTGCATCTGAGCTTAGCTGCTTTGCATTAGCCATTTTTGAGTCTTCTGTT
AATGAATTACTTGTTTTCTCCTGAGCTTGGGGCTGCTGCAACTCCTGGTCAAGTCTAAGCGGGTCGTCAG
CGCGTACTAAAGGTAAGGAAGGCTGTGCAGAATCTTGCTCTACAGGTTCTGTTTCTGCAGTCCCTGATTT
CAGATCTCCTTCATATTCTACACTCTTTTCTTCCTTGGTGTCTAATCTATTCTCAGCACATGGTTCTATT
TCTGGAGCAATATCCTCCCATGACTGGGCATCTGAGCACTTCTCCACTCCCTCCAAAGGTTCACAAGAAA
CATCAACTCTGGGAGATGGCTCTTTCACATCTACAATGACAACACTGGAGTCCTCTGAAGTAGCTTCTTC
CCAAGCTTCCTGTTCCTTATGTTCCAATTCTTGGTCAAGTATTGCCAACTTTTGAGGGGAATCAATACTA
ATCACACTGGTTTCAACTTCCATAGCTTCTGAGCATTCTTTTTTTGGCATTTCCTTTTGAAGACACAACC
CTTGGGCCTGAGCTTCAGTCAGAGAAAGGTGCAACGGAACACTCTCCATATTTTCTTCTTTGAGTTCCTC
TCCTTGAGCTTCACAAGGTGTCTCAGGGATTTCTTCCACCTCAGACCCTGAAGACCCCTCCTCTGGATGG
TGTTCTTTAATTTCCATAGCTTCCTCCTGATCTAACACACTAGAAAGTGCCTCAGATCGAGTAGCTGGTG
ACGGAACTGCCTGAGCCCCCGAATCACAAGTGAGATCAATACAAACATCTTCTGCTACCGTTTCTTCTCT
GCCCTTGCAACCAGTGGCTAAAATACTAATGTCATCCCTGGTGTCTGTATCATCTCCCTTTGTTTTGTCA
TCATTCTGAGCCAGTTGTACTTCACCATCCTGTGCTGGATTCATCAGGATACTATCATTTTCAGCAGGAA
CAAATTTAGAATTGAGAACTGGAGACATGGGTTCCGTATCCTCAATCTGTGCGTTTTCTCCATCTTCATC
AATTCTGTGAGAACTCAAGCTCTCCATCTTTGGGGACTGAGCATATTCACTTGTAGAAAGCATCAACTTG
CAAGAATCCCCTGTCAAAGATAGCCCAAGATCCTCAGGGGAATTCTTTGGTTCAATCTCTGAAGTTTTAG
AACACTCAACTGTCAAAGATGAACTATGCATATCTCCATCTTTCTTCCCATCATTTGATTGTTCTTCCAG
ACTTGGGGAAGGAATAAAAATGTCATGAGAAAACTGAGGCTGGGCTGGGATAGGAAGTGACCCAGGAGGG
AAGACTGGTGTGCTCTGAGCTATTGGTGTTGAGGCTTGTGGTGATACAGTGGACTCAGGCAGGAGAGGGG
GGTTTTCTAACTCCACTGGTTCACCACTTTGAAGTTTCTTCTGAAAAGGCTCTCCTCCTTCTTCAGATAA
CACTGACGTGTCCATTGGCTTATCTTGTCTCCCTTCTTGCTCTGTGGGACTGCTAGGAACGATAAAAGGA
GTAGATCGGAAAGCATCAGGAGAAGGAGCAACAAGATCTGAAGAATTCGTGGAAAGACTGTCCTGAACAA
GGGACCTCTGACCAGAGAGCTGCAGGAGATGCAGAGTGGTGGCAGGAGTGGAAGCCAAAGAACACCCACC
TTCCTCCCTTGAAGGAGTAGAGCAACCATCAGAAGATACTGTTTTATTGCTCTGGTCAAACAAGTCTTCC
TGAGCTGACAAAACCTCAGGCTCTGGTGACTTCTGAATCTGCAGTCCACTTTCCATAAGTTCTTGTGCAG
ACAACTGTTCTTTTGCTTCCATAGCAGCAACAGATGCTTTGGGGCTAAAAGGCATGTCCTCTGACCTTGC
AGGTGGTGGATTTTGCTCTTTTACAACATGTACATCCTTACTGGGCTGTGCTGTCACAGGGATGTCCTTG
CTGGACTGTTCTGCTATGGGGATATCTTCGTTGGACTGTTCTTCATGCTTAATTGCAGTATTAGCATCCA
CATCAGACAGCCTGGTATAACCAGAGTTGGTGGTTACTGATTGTAGCTGCTCTTTGTCCACTTCATATGG
CACAGTATTTTCCTCAACATCCTGAGCCTGGGCGAGTTCCAGAACCCCAAAACCCAACTGCGCTGAGGCA
GTATCTTCAGCACCAAGGGAATGTGTAGTATTGCCTGAAGTATCTTCTTCCTTCTCTTTCTCCTTCTGTT
CCAACTCTTCTCCCTTCTCTTCCTCCACAGCAGGAGCAGATTCCACTGACATTCCCAGAACACTGCTTGT
CCTGTTTGGCTGAGGTAACTGCTCAATGACCTGAGCGATGGAACCACATGTGTCCAAGTTAGAAGAATCC
ACAGGGTCTGCAACCTTGTTTTCTTTCAAATGTTCATTGAACCCACTATTACCGTCTCCTCGTTCTTCTC
CAGCTGTTTGTTCAGGATTGGACACAACATCCAACACAGGATTTTCTTTGTGCGTCTGGAGATTAGGAAG
GTGTCGAGATAGCATACTGAAGTGAGAACCAGAATCATCCTCTAGAACCTGCGCTTCAGGCTGAGCATCT
TCAATTATCAGGCAAGGAGTATCTTGCTGAGCGAAATCTGAATCCAACTGAGCTCCAGTAGGGTCCATGA
AGCCTGCTTTTTTGTACAAACTTGTCTTGTCATCGTCATCCTTGTAATCGATGTCATGATCATATGTATC
ACCGTCATGGTCTTTGTAGTCCATGGTGGAAGCTTAAGTTTAAACGCTAGAGTCCGGAGGCTGGATCGGT
CCCGGTGTCTTCTATGGAGGTCAAAACAGCGTGGATGGCGTCTCCAGGCGATCTGACGGTTCACTAAACG
AGCTCGTCGACGATCTCTATCACTGATAGGGAGATCTCTATCACTGATAGGGAGAGCTCTGCTTATATAG
ACCTCCCACCGTACACGCCTACCGCCCATTTGCGTCAATGGGGCGGAGTTGTTACGACATTTTGGAAAGT
CCCGTTGATTTTGGTGCCAAAACAAACTCCCATTGACGTCAATGGGGTGGAGACTTGGAAATCCCCGTGA
GTCAAACCGCTATCCACGCCCATTGATGTACTGCCAAAACCGCATCACCATGGTAATAGCGATGACTAAT
ACGTAGATGTACTGCCAAGTAGGAAAGTCCCATAAGGTCATGTACTGGGCATAATGCCAGGCGGGCCATT
TACCGTCATTGACGTCAATAGGGGGCGTACTTGGCATATGATACACTTGATGTACTGCCAAGTGGGCAGT
TTACCGTAAATACTCCACCCATTGACGTCAATGGAAAGTCCCTATTGGCGTTACTATGGGAACATACGTC
ATTATTGACGTCAATGGGCGGGGGTCGTTGGGCGGTCAGCCAGGCGGGCCATTTACCGTAAGTTATGTAA
CGCGGAACTCCATATATGGGCTATGAACTAATGACCCCGTAATTGATTACTATTAATAACTAGTCAATAA
TCAATGTCAACGCGTATATCTGGCCCGTACATCGCGAAGCAGCGCAAAACGCCTAACCCTAAGCAGATTC
TTCATGCAATTGTCGGTCAAGCCTTGCCTTGTTGTAGCTTAAATTTTGCTCGCGCACTACTCAGCGACCT
CCAACACACAAGCAGGGAGCAGATACTGGCTTAACTATGCGGCATCAGAGCAGATTGTACTGAGAGTGCA
CCATAGGGGATCGGGAGATCTCCCGATCCGTCGACGTCAGGTGGCACTTTTCGGGGAAATGTGCGCGGAA
CCCCTATTTGTTTATTTTTCTAAATACATTCAAATATGTATCCGCTCATGAGACAATAACCCTGATAAAT
GCTTCAATAATATTGAAAAAGGAAGAGTATGAGTATTCAACATTTCCGTGTCGCCCTTATTCCCTTTTTT
GCGGCATTTTGCCTTCCTGTTTTTGCTCACCCAGAAACGCTGGTGAAAGTAAAAGATGCTGAAGATCAGT
TGGGTGCACGAGTGGGTTACATCGAACTGGATCTCAACAGCGGTAAGATCCTTGAGAGTTTTCGCCCCGA
AGAACGTTTTCCAATGATGAGCACTTTTAAAGTTCTGCTATGTGGCGCGGTATTATCCCGTATTGACGCC
GGGCAAGAGCAACTCGGTCGCCGCATACACTATTCTCAGAATGACTTGGTTGAGTACTCACCAGTCACAG
AAAAGCATCTTACGGATGGCATGACAGTAAGAGAATTATGCAGTGCTGCCATAACCATGAGTGATAACAC
TGCGGCCAACTTACTTCTGACAACGATCGGAGGACCGAAGGAGCTAACCGCTTTTTTGCACAACATGGGG
GATCATGTAACTCGCCTTGATCGTTGGGAACCGGAGCTGAATGAAGCCATACCAAACGACGAGCGTGACA
CCACGATGCCTGTAGCAATGGCAACAACGTTGCGCAAACTATTAACTGGCGAACTACTTACTCTAGCTTC
CCGGCAACAATTAATAGACTGGATGGAGGCGGATAAAGTTGCAGGACCACTTCTGCGCTCGGCCCTTCCG
GCTGGCTGGTTTATTGCTGATAAATCTGGAGCCGGTGAGCGTGGGTCTCGCGGTATCATTGCAGCACTGG
GGCCAGATGGTAAGCCCTCCCGTATCGTAGTTATCTACACGACGGGGAGTCAGGCAACTATGGATGAACG
AAATAGACAGATCGCTGAGATAGGTGCCTCACTGATTAAGCATTGGTAACTGTCAGACCAAGTTTACTCA
TATATACTTTAGATTGATTTAAAACTTCATTTTTAATTTAAAAGGATCTAGGTGAAGATCCTTTTTGATA
ATCTCATGACCAAAATCCCTTAACGTGAGTTTTCGTTCCACTGAGCGTCAGACCCCGTAGAAAAGATCAA
AGGATCTTC
