>Addgene plasmid #52505 | pDEST 3xFlag-pcDNA5-FRT/T0-53BP1 28A | addgene partial sequence | sequence record 103672 | CMV-F 5'-CGCAAATGGGCGGTAGGCGTG-3'
TATCAGTGATAGAGATCTCCCTATCAGTGATAGAGATCGTCGACGAGCTCGTTTAGTGAACCGTCAGATC
GCCTGGAGACGCCATCCACGCTGTTTTGACCTCCATAGAAGACACCGGGACCGATCCAGCCTCCGGACTC
TAGCGTTTAAACTTAAGCTTCCACCATGGACTACAAAGACCATGACGGTGATACATATGATCATGACATC
GATTACAAGGATGACGATGACAAGACAAGTTTGTACAAAAAAGCAGGCTTCATGGACCCTACTGGAGCTC
AGTTGGATTCAGATTTCGCTCAGCAAGATACTCCTTGCCTGATAATTGAAGATGCTCAGCCTGAAGCGCA
GGTTCTAGAGGATGATTCTGGTTCTCACTTCAGTATGCTATCTCGACACCTTCCTAATCTCCAGACGCAC
AAAGAAAATCCTGTGTTGGATGTTGTGTCCAATCCTGAACAAACAGCTGGAGAAGAACGAGGAGACGGTA
ATAGTGGGTTCAATGAACATTTGAAAGAAAACAAGGTTGCAGACCCTGTGGATTCTTCTAACTTGGACAC
ATGTGGTTCCATCGCTCAGGTCATTGAGCAGTTACCTCAGCCAAACAGGACAAGCAGTGTTCTGGGAATG
TCAGTGGAATCTGCTCCTGCTGTGGAGGAAGAGAAGGGAGAAGAGTTGGAACAGAAGGAGAAAGAGAAGG
AAGAAGATACTTCAGGCAATACTACACATTCCCTTGGTGCTGAAGATACTGCCTCAGCGCAGTTGGGTTT
TGGGGTTCTGGAACTCGCCCAGGCTCAGGATGTTGAGGAAAATACTGTGCCATATGAAGTGGACAAAGAG
CAGCTACAATCAGTAACCACCAACTCTGGTTATACCAGGCTGTCTGATGTGGATGCTAATACTGCAATTA
AGCATGAAGAACAGTCCAACGAA
