>Addgene plasmid #52505 | pDEST 3xFlag-pcDNA5-FRT/T0-53BP1 28A | addgene partial sequence | sequence record 103829 | BGH-rev 5'-TAGAAGGCACAGTCGAGG-3'
ACTCGAGTCAGACCACTTTGTACAAGAAAGCTGGGTCTTA
[318 nt withheld, positions 41-358]
TTCACGGGGTTGCCAGTCCAGAATTCTTTGCTCCTCAAGGCTGTACCCAGCTGGCAACAGATAATTACGG
TAGTTCTGGAGCTGGTTGGCATGGCAACTATCATGGACCCAGACATGAGACACACAAGGAATCCCACTGG
CAAGGCACAGGAAGTACTTCCGGGTTCGACAATGCTGATCCGCAATTAGAAGACACTGGTAAGCTGTGTT
ACACTGGGCTTCATTGAAATCTTCAAGGATATAGCCAGCTCCTGCTCGAAGCTGGGATTCTGTATACTGC
TTGTTGAAAGGAGGAATTTCCAAAAATTCCTCCTCTTCTTCACTGCTTCCTGTAGGACCATCTGGCAGTT
TGGAGCGGCTGGCCAACTTGTCACTGGTTGTGGCCATGGTAAGGAGAAATGCGTAGCCCAGAAACAAGGT
CTTGTTGAGAGGCAAAGGCCCTCTCTGCTCTTCCAGGGCAGAGGGTTCACCGGTGTTGTCTCCACTCTCA
CAGG
