>Addgene plasmid #52505 | pDEST 3xFlag-pcDNA5-FRT/T0-53BP1 28A | addgene partial sequence | sequence record 104589 | hp53-F 5'-gggagtggagaagtgctcag-3'
ACCATGTGCTGAGAATAGATTAGACACCAAGGAAGAAAAGAGTGTAGAATATGAAGGAGATCTGAAATCA
GGGACTGCAGAAACAGAACCTGTAGAGCAAGATTCTGCACAGCCTTCCTTACCTTTAGTACGCGCTGACG
ACCCGCTTAGACTTGACCAGGAGTTGCAGCAGCCCCAAGCTCAGGAGAAAACAAGTAATTCATTAACAGA
AGACTCAAAAATGGCTAATGCAAAGCAGCTAAGCTCAGATGCAGAGGCCCAGAAGCTGGGGAAGCCCTCT
GCCCATGCCGCACAAAGCTTCTGTGAAAGTTCTAGTGAAACCCCATTTCATTTCACTTTGCCTAAAGAAG
GTGATATCATCCCACCATTGACTGGTGCAACCCCACCTCTTATTGGGCACCTAAAATTGGAGCCCAAGAG
ACACAGTACTCCTATTGGTATTAGCAACTATCCAGAAAGCACCATAGCAACCAGTGATGTCATGTCTGAA
AGCATGGTGGAGACCCATGATCCCATACTTGGGAGTGGAAAAGGGGATTCTGGGGCTGCCCCAGACGTGG
ATGATAAATTATGTCTAAGAATGAAACTGGTTAGTCCTGAGACTGAGGCGAGTGAAGAGTCTTTGCAGTT
CAACCTGGAAAAGCCTGCAACTGGTGAAAGAAAAAATGGATCTACTGCTGTTGCTGAGTCTGTTGCCAGT
CCCCAGAAGACCATGTCTGTGTTGAGCTGTATCTGTGAAGCCAGGCAAGAGAATGAGGCTCGAAGTGAGG
ATCC
