>Addgene plasmid #52505 | pDEST 3xFlag-pcDNA5-FRT/T0-53BP1 28A | depositor partial sequence | sequence record 109261 | 53BP1 28A coding sequence
ATGGACCCTACTGGAGCTCAGTTGGATTCAGATTTCGCTCAGCAAGATACTCCTTGCCTGATAATTGAAG
ATGCTCAGCCTGAAGCGCAGGTTCTAGAGGATGATTCTGGTTCTCACTTCAGTATGCTATCTCGACACCT
TCCTAATCTCCAGACGCACAAAGAAAATCCTGTGTTGGATGTTGTGTCCAATCCTGAACAAACAGCTGGA
GAAGAACGAGGAGACGGTAATAGTGGGTTCAATGAACATTTGAAAGAAAACAAGGTTGCAGACCCTGTGG
ATTCTTCTAACTTGGACACATGTGGTTCCATCGCTCAGGTCATTGAGCAGTTACCTCAGCCAAACAGGAC
AAGCAGTGTTCTGGGAATGTCAGTGGAATCTGCTCCTGCTGTGGAGGAAGAGAAGGGAGAAGAGTTGGAA
CAGAAGGAGAAAGAGAAGGAAGAAGATACTTCAGGCAATACTACACATTCCCTTGGTGCTGAAGATACTG
CCTCAGCGCAGTTGGGTTTTGGGGTTCTGGAACTCGCCCAGGCTCAGGATGTTGAGGAAAATACTGTGCC
ATATGAAGTGGACAAAGAGCAGCTACAATCAGTAACCACCAACTCTGGTTATACCAGGCTGTCTGATGTG
GATGCTAATACTGCAATTAAGCATGAAGAACAGTCCAACGAAGATATCCCCATAGCAGAACAGTCCAGCA
AGGACATCCCTGTGACAGCACAGCCCAGTAAGGATGTACATGTTGTAAAAGAGCAAAATCCACCACCTGC
AAGGTCAGAGGACATGCCTTTTAGCCCCAAAGCATCTGTTGCTGCTATGGAAGCAAAAGAACAGTTGTCT
GCACAAGAACTTATGGAAAGTGGACTGCAGATTCAGAAGTCACCAGAGCCTGAGGTTTTGTCAGCTCAGG
AAGACTTGTTTGACCAGAGCAATAAAACAGTATCTTCTGATGGTTGCTCTACTCCTTCAAGGGAGGAAGG
TGGGTGTTCTTTGGCTTCCACTCCTGCCACCACTCTGCATCTCCTGCAGCTCTCTGGTCAGAGGTCCCTT
GTTCAGGACAGTCTTTCCACGAATTCTTCAGATCTTGTTGCTCCTTCTCCTGATGCTTTCCGATCTACTC
CTTTTATCGTTCCTAGCAGTCCCACAGAGCAAGAAGGGAGACAAGATAAGCCAATGGACACGTCAGTGTT
ATCTGAAGAAGGAGGAGAGCCTTTTCAGAAGAAACTTCAAAGTGGTGAACCAGTGGAGTTAGAAAACCCC
CCTCTCCTGCCTGAGTCCACTGTATCACCACAAGCCTCAACACCAATAGCTCAGAGCACACCAGTCTTCC
CTCCTGGGTCACTTCCTATCCCAGCCCAGCCTCAGTTTTCTCATGACATTTTTATTCCTTCCCCAAGTCT
GGAAGAACAATCAAATGATGGGAAGAAAGATGGAGATATGCATAGTTCATCTTTGACAGTTGAGTGTTCT
AAAACTTCAGAGATTGAACCAAAGAATTCCCCTGAGGATCTTGGGCTATCTTTGACAGGGGATTCTTGCA
AGTTGATGCTTTCTACAAGTGAATATGCTCAGTCCCCAAAGATGGAGAGCTTGAGTTCTCACAGAATTGA
TGAAGATGGAGAAAACGCACAGATTGAGGATACGGAACCCATGTCTCCAGTTCTCAATTCTAAATTTGTT
CCTGCTGAAAATGATAGTATCCTGATGAATCCAGCACAGGATGGTGAAGTACAACTGGCTCAGAATGATG
ACAAAACAAAGGGAGATGATACAGACACCAGGGATGACATTAGTATTTTAGCCACTGGTTGCAAGGGCAG
AGAAGAAACGGTAGCAGAAGATGTTTGTATTGATCTCACTTGTGATTCGGGGGCTCAGGCAGTTCCGTCA
CCAGCTACTCGATCTGAGGCACTTTCTAGTGTGTTAGATCAGGAGGAAGCTATGGAAATTAAAGAACACC
ATCCAGAGGAGGGGTCTTCAGGGTCTGAGGTGGAAGAAATCCCTGAGACACCTTGTGAAGCTCAAGGAGA
GGAACTCAAAGAAGAAAATATGGAGAGTGTTCCGTTGCACCTTTCTCTGACTGAAGCTCAGGCCCAAGGG
TTGTGTCTTCAAAAGGAAATGCCAAAAAAAGAATGCTCAGAAGCTATGGAAGTTGAAACCAGTGTGATTA
GTATTGATTCCCCTCAAAAGTTGGCAATACTTGACCAAGAATTGGAACATAAGGAACAGGAAGCTTGGGA
AGAAGCTACTTCAGAGGACTCCAGTGTTGTCATTGTAGATGTGAAAGAGCCATCTCCCAGAGTTGATGTT
TCTTGTGAACCTTTGGAGGGAGTGGAGAAGTGCTCAGATGCCCAGTCATGGGAGGATATTGCTCCAGAAA
TAGAACCATGTGCTGAGAATAGATTAGACACCAAGGAAGAAAAGAGTGTAGAATATGAAGGAGATCTGAA
ATCAGGGACTGCAGAAACAGAACCTGTAGAGCAAGATTCTGCACAGCCTTCCTTACCTTTAGTACGCGCT
GACGACCCGCTTAGACTTGACCAGGAGTTGCAGCAGCCCCAAGCTCAGGAGAAAACAAGTAATTCATTAA
CAGAAGACTCAAAAATGGCTAATGCAAAGCAGCTAAGCTCAGATGCAGAGGCCCAGAAGCTGGGGAAGCC
CTCTGCCCATGCCGCACAAAGCTTCTGTGAAAGTTCTAGTGAAACCCCATTTCATTTCACTTTGCCTAAA
GAAGGTGATATCATCCCACCATTGACTGGTGCAACCCCACCTCTTATTGGGCACCTAAAATTGGAGCCCA
AGAGACACAGTACTCCTATTGGTATTAGCAACTATCCAGAAAGCACCATAGCAACCAGTGATGTCATGTC
TGAAAGCATGGTGGAGACCCATGATCCCATACTTGGGAGTGGAAAAGGGGATTCTGGGGCTGCCCCAGAC
GTGGATGATAAATTATGTCTAAGAATGAAACTGGTTAGTCCTGAGACTGAGGCGAGTGAAGAGTCTTTGC
AGTTCAACCTGGAAAAGCCTGCAACTGGTGAAAGAAAAAATGGATCTACTGCTGTTGCTGAGTCTGTTGC
CAGTCCCCAGAAGACCATGTCTGTGTTGAGCTGTATCTGTGAAGCCAGGCAAGAGAATGAGGCTCGAAGT
GAGGATCCCCCCACCACACCCATCAGGGGGAACTTGCTCCACTTTCCAAGTGCTCAAGGAGAAGAGGAGA
AAGAAAAATTGGAGGGTGACCATACAATCAGGCAGGCTCAACAGCCTATGAAGCCCATTAGTCCTGTCAA
GGACCCTGTTTCTCCTGCTGCCCAGAAGATGGTCATACAAGGGCCATCCAGTCCTCAAGGAGAGGCAATG
GTGACAGATGTGCTAGAAGACCAGAAAGAAGGACGGAGTACTAATAAGGAAAATCCTAGTAAGGCCTTGA
TTGAAAGGCCCGCCCAAAATAACATAGGAATCCAAACCATGGAGTGTTCCTTGAGGGTCCCAGAAACTGT
TTCAGCAGCAGCCCAGACTATAAAGAATGTGTGTGAGCAGGGGACCAGTACAGTGGACCAGAACTTTGGA
AAGCAAGATGCCACAGTTCAGACTGAGAGGGGGAGTGGTGAGAAACCAGTCAGTGCTCCTGGGGATGATA
CAGAGTCGCTCCATGCCCAGGGAGAAGAAGAGTTTGATATGCCTCAGCCTCCACATGGCCATGTCTTACA
TCGTCACATGAGAACAATCCGGGAAGTACGCACACTTGTCACTCGTGTCATTACAGATGTGTATTATGTG
GATGGAACAGAAGTAGAAAGAAAAGTAACTGAGGAGACTGAAGAGCCAATTGTAGAGTGTCAGGAGTGTG
AAACTGAAGTTTCCCCTTCACAGACTGGGGGCTCCTCAGGTGACCTGGGGGATATCAGCTCCTTCTCCTC
CAAGGCATCCAGCTTACACCGCACATCAAGTGGGACAAGTCTCTCAGCTATGCACAGCAGTGGAAGCTCA
GGGAAAGGAGCCGGACCACTCAGAGGGAAAACCAGCGGGACAGAACCCGCAGATTTTGCCTTACCCAGCT
CCCGAGGAGGCCCAGGAAAACTGAGTCCTAGAAAAGGGGTCAGTCAGACAGGGACGCCAGTGTGTGAGGA
GGATGGTGATGCAGGCCTTGGCATCAGACAGGGAGGGAAGGCTCCAGTCACGCCTCGTGGGCGTGGGCGA
AGGGGCCGCCCACCTTCTCGGACCACTGGAACCAGAGAAACAGCTGTGCCTGGCCCCTTGGGCATAGAGG
ACATTTCACCTAACTTGTCACCAGATGATAAATCCTTCAGCCGTGTCGTGCCCCGAGTGCCAGACTCCAC
CAGACGAACAGATGTGGGTGCTGGTGCTTTGCGTCGTAGTGACTCTCCAGAAATTCCTTTCCAGGCTGCT
GCTGGCCCTTCTGATGGCTTAGATGCCTCCTCTCCAGGAAATAGCTTTGTAGGGCTCCGTGTTGTAGCCA
AGTGGTCATCCAATGGCTACTTTTACTCTGGGAAAATCACACGAGATGTCGGAGCTGGGAAGTATAAATT
GCTCTTTGATGATGGGTACGAATGTGATGTGTTGGGCAAAGACATTCTGTTATGTGACCCCATCCCGCTG
GACACTGAAGTGACGGCCCTCTCGGAGGATGAGTATTTCAGTGCAGGAGTGGTGAAAGGACATAGGAAGG
AGTCTGGGGAACTGTACTACAGCATTGAAAAAGAAGGCCAAAGAAAGTGGTATAAGCGAATGGCTGTCAT
CCTGTCCTTGGAGCAAGGAAACAGACTGAGAGAGCAGTATGGGCTTGGCCCCTATGAAGCAGTAACACCT
CTTACAAAGGCAGCAGATATCAGCTTAGACAATTTGGTGGAAGGGAAGCGGAAACGGCGCAGTAACGTCA
GCTCCCCAGCCACCCCTACTGCCTCCAGTAGCAGCAGCACAACCCCTACCCGAAAGATCACAGAAAGTCC
TCGTGCCTCCATGGGAGTTCTCTCAGGCAAAAGAAAACTTATCACTTCTGAAGAGGAACGGTCCCCTGCC
AAGCGAGGTCGCAAGTCTGCCACAGTAAAACCTGGTGCAGTAGGGGCAGGAGAGTTTGTGAGCCCCTGTG
AGAGTGGAGACAACACCGGTGAACCCTCTGCCCTGGAAGAGCAGAGAGGGCCTTTGCCTCTCAACAAGAC
CTTGTTTCTGGGCTACGCATTTCTCCTTACCATGGCCACAACCAGTGACAAGTTGGCCAGCCGCTCCAAA
CTGCCAGATGGTCCTACAGGAAGCAGTGAAGAAGAGGAGGAATTTTTGGAAATTCCTCCTTTCAACAAGC
AGTATACAGAATCCCAGCTTCGAGCAGGAGCTGGCTATATCCTTGAAGATTTCAATGAAGCCCAGTGTAA
CACAGCTTACCAGTGTCTTCTAATTGCGGATCAGCATTGTCGAACCCGGAAGTACTTCCTGTGCCTTGCC
AGTGGGATTCCTTGTGTGTCTCATGTCTGGGTCCATGATAGTTGCCATGCCAACCAGCTCCAGAACTACC
GTAATTATCTGTTGCCAGCTGGGTACAGCCTTGAGGAGCAAAGAATTCTGGACTGGCAACCCCGTGAA
[318 nt withheld, positions 5599-5916]
TAA
